Addgene plasmid #144736: TFORF3260
Purpose: Lentiviral vector for overexpressing transcription factor ORFs with unique 24-bp barcodes. Barcodes facilitate identification of transcription factors in pooled screens.
Depositing lab: Feng Zhang. Depositing organization: Broad Institute. Publication: A transcription factor atlas of directed differentiation. Joung J, Ma S, Tay T, Geiger-Schuller KR, Kirchgatterer PC, Verdine VK, Guo B, Arias-Garcia MA, Allen WE, Singh A, Kuksenko O, Abudayyeh OO, Gootenberg JS, Fu Z, Macrae RK, Buenrostro JD, Regev A, Zhang F. Cell. 2023 Jan 5;186(1):209-229.e26. doi: 10.1016/j.cell.2022.11.026. PubMed 36608654.
Backbone
  Vector backbone: pLX_TRC317
  Backbone manufacturer: Broad Institute Genetic Perturbation Platform
  Backbone size w/o insert (bp): 8264
  Vector type: Mammalian Expression, Lentiviral
  Selectable markers: Puromycin
Growth in bacteria
  Bacterial resistance: Ampicillin, 100 μg/mL
  Growth temperature: 37°C
  Growth strain: NEB Stable
  Copy number: High Copy
Gene/Insert
  Gene/Insert name: ZNF524
  Species: H. sapiens (human)
  Insert size (bp): 998
  Entrez Gene: ZNF524 (a.k.a. MGC23143)
  Promoter: EF1a
  Tag / fusion protein: V5 (C terminal on insert)
  Cloning method: Gateway Cloning
  Sequencing primers: 5′ GGGTGGAGACTGAAGTTAGGCCAG; 3′ CACATAGCGTAAAAGGAGCAACATAG
Resource information
  A portion of this plasmid was derived from a plasmid made by: Broad Institute Genetic Perturbation Platform
Terms and licenses: Academic/Nonprofit Terms; Industry Terms: Not Available to Industry
Depositor comments: NM_153219.3 Please test multiple small colonies in case of plasmid recombination. To make this collection available in a timely manner, a portion of this collection was not fully sequenced by Addgene. If an Addgene verified full plasmid sequence is not available, please contact us prior to placing an order to request the full sequence.
How to cite: TFORF3260 was a gift from Feng Zhang (Addgene plasmid # 144736 ; http://n2t.net/addgene:144736 ; RRID:Addgene_144736)
