[The description below was written by a language model from this plasmid's Addgene catalogue record and pLannotate feature annotations shown in this document.]
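Description:
TFORF3260 is a third-generation-style, self-inactivating lentiviral expression plasmid built on the pLX_TRC317 backbone and carrying the human zinc-finger protein ZNF524 as its open reading frame. It belongs to a barcoded transcription factor ORF collection in which each clone carries a unique 24-bp barcode, so that the factor delivered to a given cell can be identified by sequencing in pooled overexpression screens, such as those for directed differentiation. In bacteria the plasmid replicates from a high-copy ColE1/pUC-type origin and is selected with ampicillin through the bla gene. An f1 origin and remnants of lac and T7/T3 cloning-vector sequence are also present in the backbone. The depositor notes that the plasmid can recombine, as is common for LTR-containing vectors.

The viral genome is transcribed from an RSV promoter fused to a truncated HIV-1 5' LTR. This is followed by the Ψ packaging signal with a partial gag sequence, the Rev response element for Rev-dependent nuclear export, and a cPPT/CTS element that aids nuclear import. It ends in a ΔU3 3' LTR that inactivates LTR promoter activity after integration. Two cassettes lie within this genome. An SV40 early promoter drives puromycin N-acetyltransferase for selecting transduced mammalian cells. Downstream, the strong constitutive EF-1α promoter drives ZNF524, which was introduced by Gateway recombination and is flanked by attB1 and attB2 sites. The ORF reads through attB2 into a C-terminal V5 epitope tag that allows detection of the protein. A WPRE after the cassette enhances transcript stability and expression. The feature table does not annotate the barcode itself, although a short U6-like fragment lies between the V5 tag and the WPRE.
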