Features (pLannotate 1.2.2; 34 found; start..end, strand, type, name):
      5..231     +  promoter       RSV promoter: Rous sarcoma virus enhancer/promoter
    232..412     +  LTR            5' LTR (truncated): truncated 5' long terminal repeat (LTR) from HIV-1
    459..584     +  misc_feature   HIV-1 Ψ: packaging signal of human immunodeficiency virus type 1
    568..931     +  CDS            HIV-1 gag (fragment): gag protein from human immunodeficiency virus 1; gag
   1077..1310    +  misc_feature   RRE: The Rev response element (RRE) of HIV-1 allows for Rev-dependent mRNA export from the nucleus to the cytoplasm.
   1687..1713    +  CDS            Rev (fragment): human immunodeficiency virus 1 (HIV-1) Rev protein; rev; enhances nuclear export of unspliced and incompletely spliced viral mRNAs
   1720..1743    +  promoter       SV40 promoter (fragment): SV40 early promoter
   1744..1815    +  promoter       SV40 promoter (fragment): SV40 enhancer and early promoter
   1839..1974    +  rep_origin     SV40 ori: SV40 origin of replication
   2020..2616    +  CDS            PuroR (fragment): puromycin N-acetyltransferase; pac from Streptomyces; confers resistance to puromycin
   2665..2782    +  misc_feature   cPPT/CTS: central polypurine tract and central termination sequence of HIV-1
   2847..2913    +  CDS            small t antigen (fragment): SV40 (simian virus 40) small t antigen
   2920..4098    +  promoter       EF-1α promoter: strong constitutive promoter for human elongation factor EF-1α
   4119..4136    +  protein_bind   attB1 (fragment): mutant version of attB; core recombination site for the Gateway® BP reaction BP Clonase™
   4142..4933    +  CDS            ZNF524: ZN524_HUMAN - Experimental evidence at protein level: Swiss-Prot protein existence level 1. May be involved in transcriptional regulation. From Homo sapiens (Human).
   4936..4959    -  protein_bind   attB2: mutant version of attB; recombination site for the Gateway® BP reaction BP Clonase™
   4967..5008    +  CDS            V5 tag: epitope tag from simian virus 5
   5024..5077    +  promoter       U6 promoter (fragment): RNA polymerase III promoter for human U6 snRNA
   5119..5707    +  misc_feature   WPRE: woodchuck hepatitis virus posttranscriptional regulatory element
   5758..5777    +  misc_feature   cPPT/CTS (fragment): central polypurine tract and central termination sequence of HIV-1
   5779..6012    +  LTR            3' LTR (ΔU3): self-inactivating 3' long terminal repeat (LTR) from HIV-1
   6090..6211    +  polyA_signal   SV40 poly(A) signal: SV40 polyadenylation signal
   6251..6386    +  rep_origin     SV40 ori: SV40 origin of replication
   6407..6425    -  promoter       T7 promoter: promoter for bacteriophage T7 RNA polymerase
   6433..6588    +  CDS            lacZα (fragment): LacZα fragment of β-galactosidase; lacZ fragment
   6593..7021    +  rep_origin     f1 ori (sequence partly withheld): f1 bacteriophage origin of replication; arrow indicates direction of (+) strand synthesis
   7074..7178    +  promoter       AmpR promoter: bla
   7179..8039    +  CDS            AmpR: β-lactamase; bla; confers resistance to ampicillin, carbenicillin, and related antibiotics
   8210..8798    +  rep_origin     ori: high-copy-number ColE1/pMB1/pBR322/pUC origin of replication
   8981..9073    +  CDS            lacI (fragment): lac repressor; lacI; The lac repressor binds to the lac operator to inhibit transcription in E. coli. This inhibition can be relieved by adding lactose or isopropyl-β-D-thiogalactopyranoside (IPTG).
   9086..9107    +  protein_bind   CAP binding site: CAP binding activates transcription in the presence of cAMP. E. coli catabolite activator protein
   9122..9152    +  promoter       lac promoter: promoter for the E. coli lac operon
   9160..9176    +  protein_bind   lac operator: The lac repressor binds to the lac operator to inhibit transcription in E. coli. This inhibition can be relieved by adding lactose or isopropyl-β-D-thiogalactopyranoside (IPTG). lac repressor encoded by lacI
   9221..9239    +  promoter       T3 promoter: promoter for bacteriophage T3 RNA polymerase
>Addgene plasmid #144736 | TFORF3260 | addgene full sequence | sequence record 404353 | Addgene NGS Result
TTAATGTAGTCTTATGCAATACTCTTGTAGTCTTGCAACATGGTAACGATGAGTTAGCAACATGCCTTAC
AAGGAGAGAAAAAGCACCGTGCATGCCGATTGGTGGAAGTAAGGTGGTACGATCGTGCCTTATTAGGAAG
GCAACAGACGGGTCTGACATGGATTGGACGAACCACTGAATTGCCGCATTGCAGAGATATTGTATTTAAG
TGCCTAGCTCGATACATAAACGGGTCTCTCTGGTTAGACCAGATCTGAGCCTGGGAGCTCTCTGGCTAAC
TAGGGAACCCACTGCTTAAGCCTCAATAAAGCTTGCCTTGAGTGCTTCAAGTAGTGTGTGCCCGTCTGTT
GTGTGACTCTGGTAACTAGAGATCCCTCAGACCCTTTTAGTCAGTGTGGAAAATCTCTAGCAGTGGCGCC
CGAACAGGGACTTGAAAGCGAAAGGGAAACCAGAGGAGCTCTCTCGACGCAGGACTCGGCTTGCTGAAGC
GCGCACGGCAAGAGGCGAGGGGCGGCGACTGGTGAGTACGCCAAAAATTTTGACTAGCGGAGGCTAGAAG
GAGAGAGATGGGTGCGAGAGCGTCAGTATTAAGCGGGGGAGAATTAGATCGCGATGGGAAAAAATTCGGT
TAAGGCCAGGGGGAAAGAAAAAATATAAATTAAAACATATAGTATGGGCAAGCAGGGAGCTAGAACGATT
CGCAGTTAATCCTGGCCTGTTAGAAACATCAGAAGGCTGTAGACAAATACTGGGACAGCTACAACCATCC
CTTCAGACAGGATCAGAAGAACTTAGATCATTATATAATACAGTAGCAACCCTCTATTGTGTGCATCAAA
GGATAGAGATAAAAGACACCAAGGAAGCTTTAGACAAGATAGAGGAAGAGCAAAACAAAAGTAAGACCAC
CGCACAGCAAGCGGCCGCTGATCTTCAGACCTGGAGGAGGAGATATGAGGGACAATTGGAGAAGTGAATT
ATATAAATATAAAGTAGTAAAAATTGAACCATTAGGAGTAGCACCCACCAAGGCAAAGAGAAGAGTGGTG
CAGAGAGAAAAAAGAGCAGTGGGAATAGGAGCTTTGTTCCTTGGGTTCTTGGGAGCAGCAGGAAGCACTA
TGGGCGCAGCGTCAATGACGCTGACGGTACAGGCCAGACAATTATTGTCTGGTATAGTGCAGCAGCAGAA
CAATTTGCTGAGGGCTATTGAGGCGCAACAGCATCTGTTGCAACTCACAGTCTGGGGCATCAAGCAGCTC
CAGGCAAGAATCCTGGCTGTGGAAAGATACCTAAAGGATCAACAGCTCCTGGGGATTTGGGGTTGCTCTG
GAAAACTCATTTGCACCACTGCTGTGCCTTGGAATGCTAGTTGGAGTAATAAATCTCTGGAACAGATTTG
GAATCACACGACCTGGATGGAGTGGGACAGAGAAATTAACAATTACACAAGCTTAATACACTCCTTAATT
GAAGAATCGCAAAACCAGCAAGAAAAGAATGAACAAGAATTATTGGAATTAGATAAATGGGCAAGTTTGT
GGAATTGGTTTAACATAACAAATTGGCTGTGGTATATAAAATTATTCATAATGATAGTAGGAGGCTTGGT
AGGTTTAAGAATAGTTTTTGCTGTACTTTCTATAGTGAATAGAGTTAGGCAGGGATATTCACCATTATCG
TTTCAGACCCACCTCCCAACCCCGAGGGGACCCATGCATTGCATCTCAATTAGTCAGCAACCAGGTGTGG
AAAGTCCCCAGGCTCCCCAGCAGGCAGAAGTATGCAAAGCATGCGTCTCAATTAGTCAGCAACCATAGTC
CCGCCCCTAACTCCGCCCATCCCGCCCCTAACTCCGCCCAGTTCCGCCCATTCTCCGCCCCATGGCTGAC
TAATTTTTTTTATTTATGCAGAGGCCGAGGCCGCCTCGGCCTCTGAGCTATTCCAGAAGTAGTGAGGAGG
CTTTTTTGGAGGCCTAGGCTTTTGCAAAAAGCTTTCTAGAGGTACCACCGGAGCTTACCATGACCGAGTA
CAAGCCCACGGTGCGCCTCGCCACCCGCGACGACGTCCCCAGGGCCGTACGCACCCTCGCCGCCGCGTTC
GCCGACTACCCCGCCACGCGCCACACCGTCGATCCGGACCGCCACATCGAGCGGGTCACCGAGCTGCAAG
AACTCTTCCTCACGCGCGTCGGGCTCGACATCGGCAAGGTGTGGGTCGCGGACGACGGCGCCGCCGTGGC
GGTCTGGACCACGCCGGAGAGCGTCGAAGCGGGGGCGGTGTTCGCCGAGATCGGCCCGCGCATGGCCGAG
TTGAGCGGTTCCCGGCTGGCCGCGCAGCAACAGATGGAAGGCCTCCTGGCGCCGCACCGGCCCAAGGAGC
CCGCGTGGTTCCTGGCCACCGTCGGCGTCTCGCCCGACCACCAGGGCAAGGGTCTGGGCAGCGCCGTCGT
GCTCCCCGGAGTGGAGGCGGCCGAGCGCGCCGGGGTGCCCGCCTTCCTGGAGACCTCCGCGCCCCGCAAC
CTCCCCTTCTACGAGCGGCTCGGCTTCACCGTCACCGCCGACGTCGAGGTGCCCGAAGGACCGCGCACCT
GGTGCATGACCCGCAAGCCCGGTGCCAGTTAACGAATTCTAGATCTTGAGACAAATGGCAGTATTCATCC
ACAATTTTAAAAGAAAAGGGGGGATTGGGGGGTACAGTGCAGGGGAAAGAATAGTAGACATAATAGCAAC
AGACATACAAACTAAAGAATTACAAAAACAAATTACAAAAATTCAAAATTTTCGGGTTTATTACAGGGAC
AGCAGAGATCCACTTTGGCGCCGGCTCGAGGCCTGCAGGTGCAAAGATGGATAAAGTTTTAAACAGAGAG
GAATCTTTGCAGCTAATGGACCTTCTAGGTCTTGAAAGGAGTGGGAATTGGCTCCGGTGCCCGTCAGTGG
GCAGAGCGCACATCGCCCACAGTCCCCGAGAAGTTGGGGGGAGGGGTCGGCAATTGAACCGGTGCCTAGA
GAAGGTGGCGCGGGGTAAACTGGGAAAGTGATGTCGTGTACTGGCTCCGCCTTTTTCCCGAGGGTGGGGG
AGAACCGTATATAAGTGCAGTAGTCGCCGTGAACGTTCTTTTTCGCAACGGGTTTGCCGCCAGAACACAG
GTAAGTGCCGTGTGTGGTTCCCGCGGGCCTGGCCTCTTTACGGGTTATGGCCCTTGCGTGCCTTGAATTA
CTTCCACCTGGCTGCAGTACGTGATTCTTGATCCCGAGCTTCGGGTTGGAAGTGGGTGGGAGAGTTCGAG
GCCTTGCGCTTAAGGAGCCCCTTCGCCTCGTGCTTGAGTTGAGGCCTGGCCTGGGCGCTGGGGCCGCCGC
GTGCGAATCTGGTGGCACCTTCGCGCCTGTCTCGCTGCTTTCGATAAGTCTCTAGCCATTTAAAATTTTT
GATGACCTGCTGCGACGCTTTTTTTCTGGCAAGATAGTCTTGTAAATGCGGGCCAAGATCTGCACACTGG
TATTTCGGTTTTTGGGGCCGCGGGCGGCGACGGGGCCCGTGCGTCCCAGCGCACATGTTCGGCGAGGCGG
GGCCTGCGAGCGCGGCCACCGAGAATCGGACGGGGGTAGTCTCAAGCTGGCCGGCCTGCTCTGGTGCCTG
GCCTCGCGCCGCCGTGTATCGCCCCGCCCTGGGCGGCAAGGCTGGCCCGGTCGGCACCAGTTGCGTGAGC
GGAAAGATGGCCGCTTCCCGGCCCTGCTGCAGGGAGCTCAAAATGGAGGACGCGGCGCTCGGGAGAGCGG
GCGGGTGAGTCACCCACACAAAGGAAAAGGGCCTTTCCGTCCTCAGCCGTCGCTTCATGTGACTCCACGG
AGTACCGGGCGCCGTCCAGGCACCTCGATTAGTTCTCGAGCTTTTGGAGTACGTCGTCTTTAGGTTGGGG
GGAGGGGTTTTATGCGATGGAGTTTCCCCACACTGAGTGGGTGGAGACTGAAGTTAGGCCAGCTTGGCAC
TTGATGTAATTCTCCTTGGAATTTGCCCTTTTTGAGTTTGGATCTTGGTTCATTCTCAAGCCTCAGACAG
TGGTTCAAAGTTTTTTTCTTCCATTTCAGGTGTCGTGAGGCTAGCATCGATTGATCAACAAGTTTGTACA
AAAAAGTTGGCATGGACACCCCCAGCCCAGACCCGTTGCCTTCGCCTTTGCCCGGGGAGGAAGAGAAACC
TCTGGCCTTATCTCCTCCTGTTCCCCGGGGCCGCCGAGGCCGTCGTCCTGGGGGAGCCACCTCCTCAAAT
CGGACACTCAAGGCCTCCCTCCCTCGCAAGCGGGGCCGCCCCCCCAAGTCAGGGCAGGAGCCCCCACTGG
TGCAGGTGCAGGGGGTGACAGCCCCAGTAGGCAGCAGTGGCGGGAGCGACCTCCTCCTGATCGATGATCA
GGGTGTGCCCTATACGGTCTCTGAAGGTTCAGCGGCTGGGCCTGAGGGCTCTGGCCCCAGGAAGGCCCCA
CACTTCTGCCCGGTGTGCCTGCGGGCCTTCCCCTACCTCTCCGACCTGGAGCGCCACAGCATCTCGCACT
CAGAGCTGAAGCCGCACCAGTGCAAGGTTTGCGGCAAGACCTTCAAGCGCTCCAGCCACCTGCGGCGGCA
CTGCAACATCCATGCCGGCCTGCGGCCCTTCCGCTGCCCGCTGTGCCCCCGCCGCTTCCGCGAGGCGGGC
GAGCTGGCGCACCACCACCGCGTGCACTCGGGGGAGCGCCCGTACCAGTGCCCCATCTGCCGGCTGCGCT
TTACAGAGGCCAACACGCTCCGGCGCCATGCGAAGCGCAAGCACCCGGAGGCCATGGGGGTACCCCTGTG
TGCACCAGATCCAGGGTCTGAACCGCCGTGGGACGAGGAGGGCATCCCGGCCACAGCAGGGGCCGAGGAA
GAGGAGGAGACAGAGGGGAAAGGGGAGCCGGCCTGCCCAACTTTCTTGTACAAAGTGGTTGATATCGGTA
AGCCTATCCCTAACCCTCTCCTCGGTCTCGATTCTACGTAGTAATGAACTAGTCCGTAACTTGAAAGTAT
TTCGATTTCTTGGCTTTATATATCTTGTGGAAAGGACGAATACTAAAGTTTCCCTACCAACATACGCGTT
AAGTCGACAATCAACCTCTGGATTACAAAATTTGTGAAAGATTGACTGGTATTCTTAACTATGTTGCTCC
TTTTACGCTATGTGGATACGCTGCTTTAATGCCTTTGTATCATGCTATTGCTTCCCGTATGGCTTTCATT
TTCTCCTCCTTGTATAAATCCTGGTTGCTGTCTCTTTATGAGGAGTTGTGGCCCGTTGTCAGGCAACGTG
GCGTGGTGTGCACTGTGTTTGCTGACGCAACCCCCACTGGTTGGGGCATTGCCACCACCTGTCAGCTCCT
TTCCGGGACTTTCGCTTTCCCCCTCCCTATTGCCACGGCGGAACTCATCGCCGCCTGCCTTGCCCGCTGC
TGGACAGGGGCTCGGCTGTTGGGCACTGACAATTCCGTGGTGTTGTCGGGGAAATCATCGTCCTTTCCTT
GGCTGCTCGCCTGTGTTGCCACCTGGATTCTGCGCGGGACGTCCTTCTGCTACGTCCCTTCGGCCCTCAA
TCCAGCGGACCTTCCTTCCCGCGGCCTGCTGCCGGCTCTGCGGCCTCTTCCGCGTCTTCGCCTTCGCCCT
CAGACGAGTCGGATCTCCCTTTGGGCCGCCTCCCCGCGTCGACTTTAAGACCAATGACTTACAAGGCAGC
TGTAGATCTTAGCCACTTTTTAAAAGAAAAGGGGGGACTGGAAGGGCTAATTCACTCCCAACGAAGACAA
GATCTGCTTTTTGCTTGTACTGGGTCTCTCTGGTTAGACCAGATCTGAGCCTGGGAGCTCTCTGGCTAAC
TAGGGAACCCACTGCTTAAGCCTCAATAAAGCTTGCCTTGAGTGCTTCAAGTAGTGTGTGCCCGTCTGTT
GTGTGACTCTGGTAACTAGAGATCCCTCAGACCCTTTTAGTCAGTGTGGAAAATCTCTAGCAGTACGTAT
AGTAGTTCATGTCATCTTATTATTCAGTATTTATAACTTGCAAAGAAATGAATATCAGAGAGTGAGAGGA
ACTTGTTTATTGCAGCTTATAATGGTTACAAATAAAGCAATAGCATCACAAATTTCACAAATAAAGCATT
TTTTTCACTGCATTCTAGTTGTGGTTTGTCCAAACTCATCAATGTATCTTATCATGTCTGGCTCTAGCTA
TCCCGCCCCTAACTCCGCCCATCCCGCCCCTAACTCCGCCCAGTTCCGCCCATTCTCCGCCCCATGGCTG
ACTAATTTTTTTTATTTATGCAGAGGCCGAGGCCGCCTCGGCCTCTGAGCTATTCCAGAAGTAGTGAGGA
GGCTTTTTTGGAGGCCTAGGGACGTACCCAATTCGCCCTATAGTGAGTCGTATTACGCGCGCTCACTGGC
CGTCGTTTTACAACGTCGTGACTGGGAAAACCCTGGCGTTACCCAACTTAATCGCCTTGCAGCACATCCC
CCTTTCGCCAGCTGGCGTAATAGCGAAGAGGCCCGCACCGATCGCCCTTCCCAACAGTTGCGCAGCCTGA
ATGGCGAATGGG
[124 nt withheld, positions 6593-6716]
C
[91 nt withheld, positions 6718-6808]
A
[49 nt withheld, positions 6810-6858]
CCTTTGACGTTGGAGTCCACGTTCTTT
[37 nt withheld, positions 6886-6922]
ACCCTATCTCGGTCTATTCTTTTGATTTATAAGGGATTTTGCCGATTTCGGCCTATTGGTTAAAAAATGA
GCTGATTTAACAAAAATTTAACGCGAATTTTAACAAAATATTAACGCTTACAATTTAGGTGGCACTTTTC
GGGGAAATGTGCGCGGAACCCCTATTTGTTTATTTTTCTAAATACATTCAAATATGTATCCGCTCATGAG
ACAATAACCCTGATAAATGCTTCAATAATATTGAAAAAGGAAGAGTATGAGTATTCAACATTTCCGTGTC
GCCCTTATTCCCTTTTTTGCGGCATTTTGCCTTCCTGTTTTTGCTCACCCAGAAACGCTGGTGAAAGTAA
AAGATGCTGAAGATCAGTTGGGTGCACGAGTGGGTTACATCGAACTGGATCTCAACAGCGGTAAGATCCT
TGAGAGTTTTCGCCCCGAAGAACGTTTTCCAATGATGAGCACTTTTAAAGTTCTGCTATGTGGCGCGGTA
TTATCCCGTATTGACGCCGGGCAAGAGCAACTCGGTCGCCGCATACACTATTCTCAGAATGACTTGGTTG
AGTACTCACCAGTCACAGAAAAGCATCTTACGGATGGCATGACAGTAAGAGAATTATGCAGTGCTGCCAT
AACCATGAGTGATAACACTGCGGCCAACTTACTTCTGACAACGATCGGAGGACCGAAGGAGCTAACCGCT
TTTTTGCACAACATGGGGGATCATGTAACTCGCCTTGATCGTTGGGAACCGGAGCTGAATGAAGCCATAC
CAAACGACGAGCGTGACACCACGATGCCTGTAGCAATGGCAACAACGTTGCGCAAACTATTAACTGGCGA
ACTACTTACTCTAGCTTCCCGGCAACAATTAATAGACTGGATGGAGGCGGATAAAGTTGCAGGACCACTT
CTGCGCTCGGCCCTTCCGGCTGGCTGGTTTATTGCTGATAAATCTGGAGCCGGTGAGCGTGGGTCTCGCG
GTATCATTGCAGCACTGGGGCCAGATGGTAAGCCCTCCCGTATCGTAGTTATCTACACGACGGGGAGTCA
GGCAACTATGGATGAACGAAATAGACAGATCGCTGAGATAGGTGCCTCACTGATTAAGCATTGGTAACTG
TCAGACCAAGTTTACTCATATATACTTTAGATTGATTTAAAACTTCATTTTTAATTTAAAAGGATCTAGG
TGAAGATCCTTTTTGATAATCTCATGACCAAAATCCCTTAACGTGAGTTTTCGTTCCACTGAGCGTCAGA
CCCCGTAGAAAAGATCAAAGGATCTTCTTGAGATCCTTTTTTTCTGCGCGTAATCTGCTGCTTGCAAACA
AAAAAACCACCGCTACCAGCGGTGGTTTGTTTGCCGGATCAAGAGCTACCAACTCTTTTTCCGAAGGTAA
CTGGCTTCAGCAGAGCGCAGATACCAAATACTGTTCTTCTAGTGTAGCCGTAGTTAGGCCACCACTTCAA
GAACTCTGTAGCACCGCCTACATACCTCGCTCTGCTAATCCTGTTACCAGTGGCTGCTGCCAGTGGCGAT
AAGTCGTGTCTTACCGGGTTGGACTCAAGACGATAGTTACCGGATAAGGCGCAGCGGTCGGGCTGAACGG
GGGGTTCGTGCACACAGCCCAGCTTGGAGCGAACGACCTACACCGAACTGAGATACCTACAGCGTGAGCT
ATGAGAAAGCGCCACGCTTCCCGAAGGGAGAAAGGCGGACAGGTATCCGGTAAGCGGCAGGGTCGGAACA
GGAGAGCGCACGAGGGAGCTTCCAGGGGGAAACGCCTGGTATCTTTATAGTCCTGTCGGGTTTCGCCACC
TCTGACTTGAGCGTCGATTTTTGTGATGCTCGTCAGGGGGGCGGAGCCTATGGAAAAACGCCAGCAACGC
GGCCTTTTTACGGTTCCTGGCCTTTTGCTGGCCTTTTGCTCACATGTTCTTTCCTGCGTTATCCCCTGAT
TCTGTGGATAACCGTATTACCGCCTTTGAGTGAGCTGATACCGCTCGCCGCAGCCGAACGACCGAGCGCA
GCGAGTCAGTGAGCGAGGAAGCGGAAGAGCGCCCAATACGCAAACCGCCTCTCCCCGCGCGTTGGCCGAT
TCATTAATGCAGCTGGCACGACAGGTTTCCCGACTGGAAAGCGGGCAGTGAGCGCAACGCAATTAATGTG
AGTTAGCTCACTCATTAGGCACCCCAGGCTTTACACTTTATGCTTCCGGCTCGTATGTTGTGTGGAATTG
TGAGCGGATAACAATTTCACACAGGAAACAGCTATGACCATGATTACGCCAAGCGCGCAATTAACCCTCA
CTAAAGGGAACAAAAGCTGGAGCTGCAAGC
