>Addgene plasmid #144736 | TFORF3260 | depositor partial sequence | sequence record 286323 | Insert
ATCGATTGATCAACAAGTTTGTACAAAAAAGTTGGCATGGACACCCCCAGCCCAGACCCGTTGCCTTCGC
CTTTGCCCGGGGAGGAAGAGAAACCTCTGGCCTTATCTCCTCCTGTTCCCCGGGGCCGCCGAGGCCGTCG
TCCTGGGGGAGCCACCTCCTCAAATCGGACACTCAAGGCCTCCCTCCCTCGCAAGCGGGGCCGCCCCCCC
AAGTCAGGGCAGGAGCCCCCACTGGTGCAGGTGCAGGGGGTGACAGCCCCAGTAGGCAGCAGTGGCGGGA
GCGACCTCCTCCTGATCGATGATCAGGGTGTGCCCTATACGGTCTCTGAAGGTTCAGCGGCTGGGCCTGA
GGGCTCTGGCCCCAGGAAGGCCCCACACTTCTGCCCGGTGTGCCTGCGGGCCTTCCCCTACCTCTCCGAC
CTGGAGCGCCACAGCATCTCGCACTCAGAGCTGAAGCCGCACCAGTGCAAGGTTTGCGGCAAGACCTTCA
AGCGCTCCAGCCACCTGCGGCGGCACTGCAACATCCATGCCGGCCTGCGGCCCTTCCGCTGCCCGCTGTG
CCCCCGCCGCTTCCGCGAGGCGGGCGAGCTGGCGCACCACCACCGCGTGCACTCGGGGGAGCGCCCGTAC
CAGTGCCCCATCTGCCGGCTGCGCTTTACAGAGGCCAACACGCTCCGGCGCCATGCGAAGCGCAAGCACC
CGGAGGCCATGGGGGTACCCCTGTGTGCACCAGATCCAGGGTCTGAACCGCCGTGGGACGAGGAGGGCAT
CCCGGCCACAGCAGGGGCCGAGGAAGAGGAGGAGACAGAGGGGAAAGGGGAGCCGGCCTGCCCAACTTTC
TTGTACAAAGTGGTTGATATCGGTAAGCCTATCCCTAACCCTCTCCTCGGTCTCGATTCTACGTAGTAAT
GAACTAGTCCGTAACTTGAAAGTATTTCGATTTCTTGGCTTTATATATCTTGTGGAAAGGACGAATACTA
AAGTTTCCCTACCAACAT
