>Addgene plasmid #144736 | TFORF3260 | depositor partial sequence | sequence record 286324 | Barcode
ATACTAAAGTTTCCCTACCAACAT
